Addgene plasmid #34873: pMA122 - peel-1 negative selection
Purpose: Negative selection marker for use with the Mos-1 mediated system of creating targeted transgene insertions and targeted deletions in C. elegans
Depositing lab: Erik Jorgensen. Depositing organization: University of Utah. Publication: Improved Mos1-mediated transgenesis in C. elegans. Frokjaer-Jensen C, Davis MW, Ailion M, Jorgensen EM. Nat Methods. 2012 Jan 30;9(2):117-8. doi: 10.1038/nmeth.1865. PubMed 22290181.
Backbone
  Vector backbone: pDESTR4-R3
  Vector type: Worm targeting
Growth in bacteria
  Bacterial resistance: Ampicillin, 100 μg/mL
  Growth temperature: 37°C
  Growth strain: Top10/P3
  Copy number: High Copy
Gene/Insert
  Gene/Insert name: peel-1
  Species: C. elegans (nematode)
  Entrez Gene: peel-1 (a.k.a. CELE_Y39G10AR.25)
  Cloning method: Gateway Cloning
  Sequencing primers: 5′ M13F; 3′ M13R
Resource information
  A portion of this plasmid was derived from a plasmid made by: Please see the publication by the Kruglyak lab for details on the biological role of peel-1: Seidel HS, Ailion M, Li J, van Oudenaarden A, Rockman MV, Kruglyak L. A novel sperm-delivered toxin causes late-stage embryo lethality and transmission ratio distortion in C. elegans. PLoS Biol. 2011 Jul;9(7):e1001115. doi: 10.1371/journal.pbio.1001115.
Terms and licenses: Academic/Nonprofit Terms; Industry Terms: Not Available to Industry
How to cite: pMA122 - peel-1 negative selection was a gift from Erik Jorgensen (Addgene plasmid # 34873 ; http://n2t.net/addgene:34873 ; RRID:Addgene_34873)
