[The description below was written by a language model from this plasmid's Addgene catalogue record and pLannotate feature annotations shown in this document.]
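Description:
pMA122 is a C. elegans negative-selection plasmid built by multisite Gateway recombination into the pDESTR4-R3 destination backbone. It is a small (about 3.9 kb) high-copy plasmid that replicates in E. coli from a ColE1/pUC-type origin and is selected with ampicillin through the bla (AmpR) gene and its native promoter. Short remnants of lacZα, bom and rop in the feature table are leftovers of the backbone and have no functional role.

The payload sits in the three Gateway slots defined by the attB4, attB1, attB2 and attB3 sites. The first slot (attB4 to attB1) contains sequence that includes a small fragment matching the start of hsp-16.1 in reverse orientation. This suggests a region from the C. elegans hsp-16 heat-shock locus acting as the promoter, although the catalogue fields do not name the promoter explicitly. The middle slot (attB1 to attB2) is unannotated in the feature table but corresponds in position to the recorded insert, peel-1, a C. elegans gene encoding a sperm-delivered toxin that causes late embryonic lethality. The third slot (attB2 to attB3) carries the tbb-2 (β-tubulin) terminator, which supplies 3′ end processing for the transcript.

The plasmid is intended as a counter-selection marker in Mos1-mediated transgenesis, both for targeted single-copy transgene insertions and for targeted deletions. Expression of the PEEL-1 toxin presumably kills animals that still carry the injected DNA, such as those retaining extrachromosomal arrays. This would enrich for worms in which the desired genomic event has occurred and the plasmid has been lost.
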