Features (pLannotate 1.2.2; 14 found; start..end, strand, type, name):
    471..491     +  protein_bind   attB4: mutant version of attB; core recombination site for the Gateway® BP reaction BP Clonase™
    495..514     -  misc_feature   MCS (fragment): pUC18/19 multiple cloning site
    512..562     -  CDS            hsp-16.1 (fragment): HSP11_CAEEL - Also known as hsp16-1b. Experimental evidence at transcript level: Swiss-Prot protein existence level 2. From Caenorhabditis elegans.
    956..973     -  promoter       T7 promoter (fragment): promoter for bacteriophage T7 RNA polymerase
    992..1012    +  protein_bind   attB1: mutant version of attB; core recombination site for the Gateway® BP reaction BP Clonase™
   1547..1567    -  protein_bind   attB2: mutant version of attB; core recombination site for the Gateway® BP reaction BP Clonase™
   1573..1896    +  terminator     tbb-2 terminator: tbb-2; transcription terminator for the C. elegans tubulin beta-2 gene
   1900..1920    -  protein_bind   attB3: mutant version of attB; core recombination site for the Gateway® BP reaction BP Clonase™
   1924..2081    +  CDS            lacZα (fragment): LacZα fragment of β-galactosidase; lacZ fragment
   2087..2186    -  misc_feature   bom (fragment): basis of mobility region from pBR322
   2288..2323    -  CDS            rop (fragment): Rop protein, which maintains plasmids at low copy number; rop
   2418..2522    +  promoter       AmpR promoter: bla
   2523..3383    +  CDS            AmpR: β-lactamase; bla; confers resistance to ampicillin, carbenicillin, and related antibiotics
   3554..289     +  rep_origin     ori (across the origin): high-copy-number ColE1/pMB1/pBR322/pUC origin of replication
>Addgene plasmid #34873 | pMA122 - peel-1 negative selection | addgene full sequence | sequence record 418960 | Addgene NGS Result
GGCGCAGCGGTCGGGCTGAACGGGGGGTTCGTGCACACAGCCCAGCTTGGAGCGAACGACCTACACCGAA
CTGAGATACCTACAGCGTGAGCTATGAGAAAGCGCCACGCTTCCCGAAGGGAGAAAGGCGGACAGGTATC
CGGTAAGCGGCAGGGTCGGAACAGGAGAGCGCACGAGGGAGCTTCCAGGGGGAAACGCCTGGTATCTTTA
TAGTCCTGTCGGGTTTCGCCACCTCTGACTTGAGCGTCGATTTTTGTGATGCTCGTCAGGGGGGCGGAGC
CTATGGAAAAACGCCAGCAACGCGGCCTTTTTACGGTTCCTGGTCTTTTGCTGGCCTTTTGCTCACATGT
TCTTTCCTGCGTTATCCCCTGATTCTGTGGATAACCGTATTACCGCCTTTGAGTGAGCTGATACCAGCGG
ATAACAATTTCACACAGGAAACAGCTATGACCATGATTACGCCAAGCTATCAACTTTGTATAGAAAAGTT
GCTACAGGTCGACTCTAGAGGATCACCAAAAACGGAACGTTGAGCTGGACGGAAATAGTGGTAAAGTGAC
ATGATTATAGTTTGAAGATTTCTAATTTCACAATTAGAGCAAATGTTGTTCGGTATTTATTTTCAACGGT
ATTTATACTATTTTCCACCTTTTTCTAGAACATTCGAGCTGCTTGTTGCAAAAGGAGGGCGACTCACATT
CGGTACATGGAAAAGTAGTGTACACAATAAAGAGACCCAGATACATTTTCCGTCTGCGTCTCTTTGCACC
CACCGGGAGTATTTTCAAACGAATGCATCTAGGACCTTCTAGAACATTCTGTAAGGCTGCAGAATGCGGG
TATATAAGGAAAGCGGGCTCAGAGGAAGCCAACACGCTTTGTTCTAGTGCATCTAAAAAACTTCGAAAAT
CCTCATCGGATCCTATCGATTCGCGGCCGCTGTACACCCGGGTGCCCTATAGTGAGTCGTATTGGTACCG
GTAGAAAAAATCAAGTTTGTACAAAAAAGCAGGCTTCATGCGCTTTGATTTCCAAAACTTAAAATTTTCG
ATGATTTTCATATTTTTGTGGAACATCATAGTCGGATTTTTACTTGCTCTTGTAAAGATTTTCAAAATCT
ACATGTATCTTGATCTGCCTGAAAATGTATGGGTAAATCGGTTTGCGCATGTTATTGCTCTTATTGGATC
AATTGCTTCATTGTGGTTAATTTTTTTTAGCCCATTTGAAATTAAGCAAGGAAGATTTTCTGTCTCGTCA
AAAACTATCCTGCTTCTTGTTTGCAAGGGTTTGATTGGCTTGATATTTCTTGCACAGATTTTCGCCCATG
TCCTTTACATTGACCCATGCCAGAATATGCTCTTATCATTGAACTCTGCACTGTTCTCCTTGCTGCTGAA
TTATTATGAGTCTCGTGGTGCGATCCATCCGTTGATGGAATTAGTTCAAACAGCTGGCCTGAGACCAACT
TTGTGCGCTGCTGTACGATTTAATTGTCTCAACTCAACTGCTCATATTGATCCAAGTGTTGAAAATCCAT
GAGACCCAGCTTTCTTGTACAAAGTGGGATAAATGCAAAATCCTTTCAAGCATTCCCTTCTTCTCTATCA
CTCTTCTTTCTTTTTGTCAAAAAATTCTCTCGCTAATTTATTTGCTTTTTTAATGTTATTATTTTATGAC
TTTTTATAGTCACTGAAAAGTTTGCATCTGAGTGAAGTGAATGCTATCAAAATGTGATTCTGTCTGATGT
ACTTTCACAATCTCTCTTCAATTCCATTTTGAAGTGCTTTAAACCCGAAAGGTTGAGAAAAATGCGAGCG
CTCAAATATTTGTATTGTGTTCGTTGAGTGACCCAACAAAAAGAGGAAACTTTATTGTGCCGCCAAGAAA
AAAGTCTCACAACTTTATTATACATAGTTGATAATTCACTGGCCGTCGTTTTACAACGTCGTGACTGGGA
AAACCCTGGCGTTACCCAACTTAATCGCCTTGCAGCACATCCCCCTTTCGCCAGCTGGCGTAATAGCGAA
GAGGCCCGCACCGATCGCCCTTCCCAACAGTTGCGCAGCCTGAATGGCGAATGGCGCCTGATGCGGTATT
TTCTCCTTACGCATCTGTGCGGTATTTCACACCGCATATGGTGCACTCTCAGTGCAATCTGCTCTGATGC
CGCATAGTTAAGCCAGCCCCGACACCCGCCAACACCCGCTGACGCGCCCTGACGGGCTTGTCTGCTCCCG
GCATCCGCTTACAGACAAGCTGTGACCGTCTCCGGGAGCTGCATGTGTCAGAGGTTTTCACCGTCATCAC
CGAAACGCGCGAGACGAAAGGGCCTCGTGATACGCCTATTTTTATAGGTTAATGTCATGATAATAATGGT
TTCTTAGACGTCAGGTGGCACTTTTCGGGGAAATGTGCGCGGAACCCCTATTTGTTTATTTTTCTAAATA
CATTCAAATATGTATCCGCTCATGAGACAATAACCCTGATAAATGCTTCAATAATATTGAAAAAGGAAGA
GTATGAGTATTCAACATTTCCGTGTCGCCCTTATTCCCTTTTTTGCGGCATTTTGCCTTCCTGTTTTTGC
TCACCCAGAAACGCTGGTGAAAGTAAAAGATGCTGAAGATCAGTTGGGTGCACGAGTGGGTTACATCGAA
CTGGATCTCAACAGCGGTAAGATCCTTGAGAGTTTTCGCCCCGAAGAACGTTTTCCAATGATGAGCACTT
TTAAAGTTCTGCTATGTGGCGCGGTATTATCCCGTATTGACGCCGGGCAAGAGCAACTCGGTCGCCGCAT
ACACTATTCTCAGAATGACTTGGTTGAGTACTCACCAGTCACAGAAAAGCATCTTACGGATGGCATGACA
GTAAGAGAATTATGCAGTGCTGCCATAACCATGAGTGATAACACTGCGGCCAACTTACTTCTGACAACGA
TCGGAGGACCGAAGGAGCTAACCGCTTTTTTGCACAACATGGGGGATCATGTAACTCGCCTTGATCGTTG
GGAACCGGAGCTGAATGAAGCCATACCAAACGACGAGCGTGACACCACGATGCCTGTAGCAATGGCAACA
ACGTTGCGCAAACTATTAACTGGCGAACTACTTACTCTAGCTTCCCGGCAACAATTAATAGACTGGATGG
AGGCGGATAAAGTTGCAGGACCACTTCTGCGCTCGGCCCTTCCGGCTGGCTGGTTTATTGCTGATAAATC
TGGAGCCGGTGAGCGTGGGTCTCGCGGTATCATTGCAGCACTGGGGTCAGATGGTAAGCCCTCCCGTATC
GTAGTTATCTACACGACGGGGAGTCAGGCAACTATGGATGAACGAAATAGACAGATCGCTGAGATAGGTG
CCTCACTGATTAAGCATTGGTAACTGTCAGACCAAGTTTACTCATATATACTTTAGATTGATTTAAAACT
TCATTTTTAATTTAAAAGGATCTAGGTGAAGATCCTTTTTGATAATCTCATGACCAAAATCCCTTAACGT
GAGTTTTCGTTCCACTGAGCGTCAGACCCCGTAGAAAAGATCAAAGGATCTTCTTGAGATCCTTTTTTTC
TGCGCGTAATCTGCTGCTTGCAAACAAAAAAACCACCGCTACCAGCGGTGGTTTGTTTGCCGGATCAAGA
GCTACCAACTCTTTTTCCGAAGGTAACTGGCTTCAGCAGAGCGCAGATACCAAATACTGTTCTTCTAGTG
TAGCCGTAGTTAGGCCACCACTTCAAGAACTCTGTAGCACCGCCTACATACCTCGCTCTGCTAATCCTGT
TACCAGTGGCTGCTGCCAGTGGCGATAAGTCGTGTCTTACCGGGTTGGACTCAAGACGATAGTTACCGGA
TAA
