>Addgene plasmid #34873 | pMA122 - peel-1 negative selection | addgene partial sequence | sequence record 63262 | M13Fwd20
AAGTTGTGAGACTTTTTTCTTGGCGGCACAATAAAGTTTCCTCTTTTTGTTGGGTCACTCAACGAACACA
ATACAAATATTTGAGCGCTCGCATTTTTCTCAACCTTTCGGGTTTAAAGCACTTCAAAATGGAATTGAAG
AGAGATTGTGAAAGTACATCAGACAGAATCACATTTTGATAGCATTCACTTCACTCAGATGCAAACTTTT
CAGTGACTATAAAAAGTCATAAAATAATAACATTAAAAAAGCAAATAAATTAGCGAGAGAATTTTTTGAC
AAAAAGAAAGAAGAGTGATAGAGAAGAAGGGAATGCTTGAAAGGATTTTGCATTTATCCCACTTTGTACA
AGAAAGCTGGGTCTCATGGATTTTCAACACTTGGATCAATATGAGCAGTTGAGTTGAGACAATTAAATCG
TACAGCAGCGCACAAAGTTGGTCTCAGGCCAGCTGTTTGAACTAATTCCATCAACGGATGGATCGCACCA
CGAGACTCATAATAATTCAGCAGCAAGGAGAACAGTGCAGAGTTCAATGATAAGAGCATATTCTGGCATG
GGTCAATGTAAAGGACATGGGCGAAAATCTGTGCAAGAAATATCAAGCCAATCAAACCCTTGCAAACAAG
AAGCAGGATAGTTTTTGACGAGACAGAAAATCTTCCTTGCTTAATTTCAAATGGGCTAAAAAAAATTAAC
CACAATGAAGCAATTGATCCAATAAGAGCAATAACATGCGCAAACCGATTTACCCATACATTTTCAGGCA
GATCAAGATACATGTAGATTTTGAAAATCTTTACAAGAGCAAGTAAAAATCCGACTATGATGTTCCACAA
AAATATGAAAATCATCGAAAATTTTAAGTTTTGGAAATCAAAGCGCATGAAGCCTGCTTTTTTGTACAAA
CTTGATTTTTT
