>Addgene plasmid #34873 | pMA122 - peel-1 negative selection | addgene partial sequence | sequence record 66556 | M13pUC-rev 5'-AGCGGATAACAATTTCACACAGG-3'
CTTTGTATAGAAAAGTTGCTACAGGTCGACTCTAGAGGATCACCAAAAACGGAACGTTGAGCTGGACGGA
AATAGTGGTAAAGTGACATGATTATAGTTTGAAGATTTCTAATTTCACAATTAGAGCAAATGTTGTTCGG
TATTTATTTTCAACGGTATTTATACTATTTTCCACCTTTTTCTAGAACATTCGAGCTGCTTGTTGCAAAA
GGAGGGCGACTCACATTCGGTACATGGAAAAGTAGTGTACACAATAAAGAGACCCAGATACATTTTCCGT
CTGCGTCTCTTTGCACCCACCGGGAGTATTTTCAAACGAATGCATCTAGGACCTTCTAGAACATTCTGTA
AGGCTGCAGAATGCGGGTATATAAGGAAAGCGGGCTCAGAGGAAGCCAACACGCTTTGTTCTAGTGCATC
TAAAAAACTTCGAAAATCCTCATCGGATCCTATCGATTCGCGGCCGCTGTACACCCGGGTGCCCTATAGT
GAGTCGTATTGGTACCGGTAGAAAAAATCAAGTTTGTACAAAAAAGCAGGCTTCATGCGCTTTGATTTCC
AAAACTTAAAATTTTCGATGATTTTCATATTTTTGTGGAACATCATAGTCGGATTTTTACTTGCTCTTGT
AAAGATTTTCAAAATCTACATGTATCTTGATCTGCCTGAAAATGTATGGGTAAATCGGTTTGCGCATGTT
ATTGCTCTTATTGGA
