>Addgene plasmid #34873 | pMA122 - peel-1 negative selection | addgene partial sequence | sequence record 81806 | M13pUC-fwd 5'-CCCAGTCACGACGTTGTAAAACG-3'
ATAAAGTTGTGAGACTTTTTTCTTGGCGGCACAATAAAGTTTCCTCTTTTTGTTGGGTCACTCAACGAAC
ACAATACAAATATTTGAGCGCTCGCATTTTTCTCAACCTTTCGGGTTTAAAGCACTTCAAAATGGAATTG
AAGAGAGATTGTGAAAGTACATCAGACAGAATCACATTTTGATAGCATTCACTTCACTCAGATGCAAACT
TTTCAGTGACTATAAAAAGTCATAAAATAATAACATTAAAAAAGCAAATAAATTAGCGAGAGAATTTTTT
GACAAAAAGAAAGAAGAGTGATAGAGAAGAAGGGAATGCTTGAAAGGATTTTGCATTTATCCCACTTTGT
ACAAGAAAGCTGGGTCTCATGGATTTTCAACACTTGGATCAATATGAGCAGTTGAGTTGAGACAATTAAA
TCGTACAGCAGCGCACAAAGTTGGTCTCAGGCCAGCTGTTTGAACTAATTCCATCAACGGATGGATCGCA
CCACGAGACTCATAATAATTCAGCAGCAAGGAGAACAGTGCAGAGTTCAATGATAAGAGCATATTCTGGC
ATGGGTCAATGTAAAGGACATGGGCGAAAATCTGTGCAAGAAATATCAAGCCAATCAAACCCTTGCAAAC
AAGAAGCAGGATAGTTTTTGACGAGACAGAAAATCTTCCTTGCTTAATTTCAAATGGGCTAAAAAAAATT
AACCACAATGAAGCAATTGATCCAATAAGAGCAATAACATGCGCAAACCGATTTACCCATACATTTTCAG
GCAGATCAAGATACATGTAGATTTTGAAAATCTTTACAAGAGCAAGTAAAAATCCGACTATGATGTTCCA
CAAAAATATGAAAATCATCGAAAATTTT
