>Addgene plasmid #34873 | pMA122 - peel-1 negative selection | addgene partial sequence | sequence record 81807 | M13pUC-rev 5'-AGCGGATAACAATTTCACACAGG-3'
AGCTATCAACTTTGTATAGAAAAGTTGCTACAGGTCGACTCTAGAGGATCACCAAAAACGGAACGTTGAG
CTGGACGGAAATAGTGGTAAAGTGACATGATTATAGTTTGAAGATTTCTAATTTCACAATTAGAGCAAAT
GTTGTTCGGTATTTATTTTCAACGGTATTTATACTATTTTCCACCTTTTTCTAGAACATTCGAGCTGCTT
GTTGCAAAAGGAGGGCGACTCACATTCGGTACATGGAAAAGTAGTGTACACAATAAAGAGACCCAGATAC
ATTTTCCGTCTGCGTCTCTTTGCACCCACCGGGAGTATTTTCAAACGAATGCATCTAGGACCTTCTAGAA
CATTCTGTAAGGCTGCAGAATGCGGGTATATAAGGAAAGCGGGCTCAGAGGAAGCCAACACGCTTTGTTC
TAGTGCATCTAAAAAACTTCGAAAATCCTCATCGGATCCTATCGATTCGCGGCCGCTGTACACCCGGGTG
CCCTATAGTGAGTCGTATTGGTACCGGTAGAAAAAATCAAGTTTGTACAAAAAAGCAGGCTTCATGCGCT
TTGATTTCCAAAACTTAAAATTTTCGATGATTTTCATATTTTTGTGGAACATCATAGTCGGATTTTTACT
TGCTCTTGTAAAGATTTTCAAAATCTACATGTATCTTGATCTGCCTGAAAATGTATGGGTAAATCGGTTT
GCGCATGTTATTGCTCTTATTGGATCAATTGCTTCATTGTGGTTAATTTTTTTTAGCCCATTTGAAATTA
AGCAAGGAAGATTTTCTGTCTCGTCAAAAACTATCCTGCTTCTTGTTTGCAAGGGTTTGATTGGCTTGAT
ATTTCTTGCACAGATTTTCGCCCATGTCCTTT
